Addgene plasmid #216431: pPOM006_P1_ConL11
Purpose: Allows multigene assembly with MoClo golden gate cloning. Part type 1 following the YeastToolkit MoClo grammar. Left connector.
Depositing lab: Tomáš Pluskal. Depositing organization: Institute of Organic Chemistry and Biochemistry, Academy of Sciences of the Czech Republic. Publication: POMBOX: A Fission Yeast Cloning Toolkit for Molecular and Synthetic Biology. Hebra T, Smrckova H, Elkatmis B, Prevorovsky M, Pluskal T. ACS Synth Biol. 2023 Nov 22. doi: 10.1021/acssynbio.3c00529. PubMed 37991801.
Backbone
  Vector backbone: pYTK001
  Vector type: Synthetic Biology
Growth in bacteria
  Bacterial resistance: Chloramphenicol, 25 μg/mL
  Growth temperature: 37°C
  Growth strain: DH5alpha
  Copy number: High Copy
Gene/Insert
  Gene/Insert name: Connector L11
  Species: Synthetic
  Insert size (bp): 184
  Cloning method: Golden Gate
Terms and licenses: Academic/Nonprofit Terms; Industry Terms: Not Available to Industry
How to cite: pPOM006_P1_ConL11 was a gift from Tomáš Pluskal (Addgene plasmid # 216431 ; http://n2t.net/addgene:216431 ; RRID:Addgene_216431)
