[The description below was written by a language model from this plasmid's Addgene catalogue record and pLannotate feature annotations shown in this document.]
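Description:
pPOM006_P1_ConL11 is a small (about 1.8 kb) synthetic-biology part plasmid from the POMBOX fission yeast cloning toolkit, built in the pYTK001 entry-vector backbone used for MoClo Golden Gate parts. It is a storage and donor plasmid maintained in E. coli rather than a yeast expression vector. The annotated features are all bacterial housekeeping elements: a high-copy ColE1/pUC-type origin of replication and a chloramphenicol acetyltransferase (cat) gene driven by its native promoter and followed by the phage lambda t0 terminator, which provides chloramphenicol selection. No yeast origin, yeast marker, promoter or coding sequence for expression is annotated.

The payload is a 184 bp synthetic sequence, Connector L11, introduced by Golden Gate cloning. It is classified as a type 1 part under the YeastToolkit MoClo grammar, meaning it occupies the first (leftmost) position in a transcription-unit assembly. In this system, left connectors are paired with right connectors (type 5 parts) flanking each assembled cassette. They supply the defined junctions that let several cassettes be joined in a fixed order in a second round of Golden Gate assembly, so the choice of connector number sets the position of a given transcription unit in the multigene construct. The automated feature table does not annotate the connector itself or the type IIS restriction sites that release it. The insert therefore presumably lies in the unannotated portion of the sequence outside the resistance cassette and origin.

The plasmid is used as a building block for hierarchical multigene assemblies, here in the context of engineering fission yeast.
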