Features (pLannotate 1.2.2; 4 found; start..end, strand, type, name):
     11..45      -  terminator     lambda t0 terminator: minimal transcription terminator from phage lambda (Scholtissek and Grosse, 1987)
    119..775     -  CDS            cat: CAT_ECOLX - Experimental evidence at protein level: Swiss-Prot protein existence level 1. This enzyme is an effector of chloramphenicol resistance in bacteria. From Escherichia coli. This protein is used as a marker in many commonly used cloning vectors, such as pACYC184.
    776..873     -  promoter       cat promoter: promoter of the E. coli cat gene encoding chloramphenicol acetyltransferase
    957..1545    +  rep_origin     ori: high-copy-number ColE1/pMB1/pBR322/pUC origin of replication
>Addgene plasmid #216431 | pPOM006_P1_ConL11 | addgene full sequence | sequence record 427372 | Addgene NGS Result
GACCAGACCAATAAAAAACGCCCGGCGGCAACCGAGCGTTCTGAACAAATCCAGATGGAGTTCTGAGGTC
ATTACTGGATCTATCAACAGGAGTCCAAGCGAGCTCGATATCAAATTACGCCCCGCCCTGCCACTCATCG
CAGTACTGTTGTAATTCATTAAGCATTCTGCCGACATGGAAGCCATCACAAACGGCATGATGAACCTGAA
TCGCCAGCGGCATCAGCACCTTGTCGCCTTGCGTATAATATTTGCCCATGGTGAAAACGGGGGCGAAGAA
GTTGTCCATATTGGCCACGTTTAAATCAAAACTGGTGAAACTCACCCAGGGATTGGCTGAAACGAAAAAC
ATATTCTCAATAAACCCTTTAGGGAAATAGGCCAGGTTTTCACCGTAACACGCCACATCTTGCGAATATA
TGTGTAGAAACTGCCGGAAATCGTCGTGGTATTCACTCCAGAGCGATGAAAACGTTTCAGTTTGCTCATG
GAAAACGGTGTAACAAGGGTGAACACTATCCCATATCACCAGCTCACCGTCTTTCATTGCCATACGAAAT
TCCGGATGAGCATTCATCAGGCGGGCAAGAATGTGAATAAAGGCCGGATAAAACTTGTGCTTATTTTTCT
TTACGGTCTTTAAAAAGGCCGTAATATCCAGCTGAACGGTCTGGTTATAGGTACATTGAGCAACTGACTG
AAATGCCTCAAAATGTTCTTTACGATGCCATTGGGATATATCAACGGTGGTATATCCAGTGATTTTTTTC
TCCATTTTAGCTTCCTTAGCTCCTGAAAATCTCGATAACTCAAAAAATACGCCCGGTAGTGATCTTATTT
CATTATGGTGAAAGTTGGAACCTCTTACGTGCCCGATCAATCATGACCAAAATCCCTTAACGTGAGTTTT
CGTTCCACTGAGCGTCAGACCCCGTAGAAAAGATCAAAGGATCTTCTTGAGATCCTTTTTTTCTGCGCGT
AATCTGCTGCTTGCAAACAAAAAAACCACCGCTACCAGCGGTGGTTTGTTTGCCGGATCAAGAGCTACCA
ACTCTTTTTCCGAAGGTAACTGGCTTCAGCAGAGCGCAGATACCAAATACTGTTCTTCTAGTGTAGCCGT
AGTTAGGCCACCACTTCAAGAACTCTGTAGCACCGCCTACATACCTCGCTCTGCTAATCCTGTTACCAGT
GGCTGCTGCCAGTGGCGATAAGTCGTGTCTTACCGGGTTGGACTCAAGACGATAGTTACCGGATAAGGCG
CAGCGGTCGGGCTGAACGGGGGGTTCGTGCACACAGCCCAGCTTGGAGCGAACGACCTACACCGAACTGA
GATACCTACAGCGTGAGCTATGAGAAAGCGCCACGCTTCCCGAAGGGAGAAAGGCGGACAGGTATCCGGT
AAGCGGCAGGGTCGGAACAGGAGAGCGCACGAGGGAGCTTCCAGGGGGAAACGCCTGGTATCTTTATAGT
CCTGTCGGGTTTCGCCACCTCTGACTTGAGCGTCGATTTTTGTGATGCTCGTCAGGGGGGCGGAGCCTAT
GGAAAAACGCCAGCAACGCGGCCTTTTTACGGTTCCTGGCCTTTTGCTGGCCTTTTGCTCACATGTTCTT
TCCTGCGTTATCCCCTGATTCTGTGGATAACCGTAGTCGGTCTCACCCTGAATTCGCATCTAGAACACTT
TGGGCCACTTTACTGAGTATCGATCCATCTACGATTCGCGTGAGTGGCTAAACCGCCTACCCCTTTCAAC
CAATCGCGCCTATGTGAGCGATATGCTTCGTGTGCTGCGCGACCCTTGCATTTGTAATAACAACCTACGT
CTCATTACCACAGCCAACGAACGTGA
